>Addgene plasmid #197788 | pJMC-2 | addgene full sequence | sequence record 404812 | Addgene NGS Result
GTCAGTGAGCGAGGAAGCGGAAGAGCGCCCACCTGCTTTTAGCCGGCGCGCCGGAGTGAGACCGGCCGCA
TTAGGCACCCCAGGCTTTACACTTTATGCTTCCGGCTCGTATAATGTGTGGATTTTGAGTTAGGATCCGT
CGAGATTTTCAGGAGCTAAGGAAGCTAAAATGGAGAAAAAAATCACTGGATATACCACCGTTGATATATC
CCAATGGCATCGTAAAGAACATTTTGAGGCATTTCAGTCAGTCGCTCAATGTACCTATAACCAGACCGTT
CAGCTGGATATTACGGCCTTTTTAAAGACCGTAAAGAAAAATAAGCACAAGTTTTATCCGGCCTTTATTC
ACATTCTTGCCCGCCTGATGAATGCTCATCCGGAATTCCGTATGGCAATGAAAGACGGTGAGCTGGTGAT
ATGGGATAGTGTTCACCCTTGTTACACCGTTTTCCATGAGCAAACTGAAACGTTTTCATCGCTCTGGAGT
GAATACCACGACGATTTCCGGCAGTTTCTACACATATATTCGCAAGATGTGGCGTGTTACGGTGAAAACC
TGGCCTATTTCCCTAAAGGGTTTATTGAGAATATGTTTTTCGTTTCAGCCAATCCCTGGGTGAGTTTCAC
CAGTTTTGATTTAAACGTGGCCAATATGGACAACTTCTTCGCCCCCGTTTTCACCATGGGCAAATATTAT
ACGCAAGGCGACAAGGTGCTGATGCCGCTGGCGATTCAGGTTCATCATGCCGTTTGTGATGGCTTCCATG
TCGGCAGAATGCTTAATGAATTACAACAGTACTGCGATGAGTGGCAGGCGGGGCGTAATCTAGAGGATCC
GGCTTACTAAAAGCCAGATAACAGTATGCGTATTTGCGCGCTGATTTTTGCGGTATAAGAATATATACTG
ATATGTATACCCGAAGTATGTCAAAAGGAGGTATGCTATGAAGCAGCGTATTACAGTGACAGTTGACAGC
GACAGCTATCAGTTGCTCAAGGCATATATGATGTCAATATCTCCGGTCTGGTAAGCACAACCATGCAGAA
TGAAGCCCGTCGTCTGCGTGCCGAACGCTGGAAAGCGGAAAATCAGGAAGGGATGGCTGAGGTCGCCCGG
TTTATTGAAATGAACGGCTCTTTTGCTGACGAGAACAGGGGCTGGTGAAATGCAGTTTAAGGTTTACACC
TATAAAAGAGAGAGCCGTTATCGTCTGTTTGTGGATGTACAGAGTGATATTATTGACACGCCCGGGCGAC
GGATGGTGATCCCCCTGGCCAGTGCACGTCTGCTGTCAGATAAAGTCTCCCGTGAACTTTACCCGGTGGT
GCATATCGGGGATGAAAGCTGGCGCATGATGACCACCGATATGGCCAGTGTGCCGGTTTCCGTTATCGGG
GAAGAAGTGGCTGATCTCAGCCACCGCGAAAATGACATCAAAAACGCCATTAACCTGATGTTCTGGGGAA
TATAAGGTCTCTCGCTGAGCTCCACCTTTTGCAGGTGTGATGAAAAGCCTTAGGGTCAGGTGGCACTTTT
CGGGGAAATGTGCGATGAACCCCTATTTGTTTATTTTTCTAAATACATTCAAATATGTATCCGCTAATGA
GACAATAACCCTGATAAATGCTTCAATTATATTGAAAAAGGAAGAGTATGAGTATCCAACATTTCCGTGT
CGCCCTTATTCCCTTTTTTGCGGCCTTCTGCCTTCCTGTTTTTGCTCACCCAGAAACGCTGGTGAAAGTA
AAAGATGCTGAAGATCAGTTGGGTGCCCGAGTGGGTTACATTGAACTGGATCTCAACAGCGGCAAAATCT
TAGAGAGTTTTCGCCCCGAAGAACGCTTCCCAATGATGAGCACTTTCAAAGTTCTGCTATGTGGCGCGGT
GTTATCCCGTATTGATGCTGGGCAAGAGCAACTCGGTCGCCGCATACACTATTCTCAGAATGACTTGGTT
GAGTATTCACCAGTCACAGAAAAGCATCTTACGGATGGCATGACAGTAAGAGAATTATGTAGTGCTGCCA
TAACCATGAGTGATAACACTGCGGCCAACTTACTTCTGACAACGATTGGAGGACCGAAGGAGCTAACCGC
TTTTTTGCACAACATGGGGGATCATGTAACTCGCCTTGATCGTTGGGAACCGGAGCTGAATGAAGCCATA
CCAAACGACGAGCGTGACACCACGATGCCTGTAGCAATGGCAACAACTCTCCGCAAACTATTAACTGGCG
AACTACTTACTCTTGCTTCACGCCAGCAACTCATTGACTGGATGGAGGCGGACAAAGTTGCAGGACCACT
TCTGCGCTCGGCACTTCCGGCTGGCTGGTTTATTGCTGATAAATCTGGAGCCGGTGAGCGTGGCTCTCGC
GGTATCATTGCAGCACTGGGGCCAGATGGTAAGCCCTCCCGTATCGTAGTTATCTACACGACGGGGAGTC
AGGCAACTATGGATGAACGAAATAGACAGATCGCTGAGATAGGTGCCTCACTGATTAAGCATTGGTAACT
GTCAGACGAAGGGAAATAAATAGTAGCCCGCCTGATGTGCGGGCTTTTTTTTGGTGGTGGTTACCAGTGT
CGCTTAGCTACCGTAGGTCCTCTTAGGCGGTCCGATTAGCGACATAGTCATCAATGCCTTGACGGCAAAA
TCCCTTAACGTGAGTTTTCGTTCCACTGAGCGTCAGACCCCGTAGAAAAGATCAAAGGATCTTCTTGAGA
TCCTTTTTTTCTGCGCGTAATCTGCTGCTTGCAAACAAAAAAACCACCGCTACCAGCGGTGGTTTGTTTG
CCGGATCAAGAGCTACTAACTCTTTTTCCGAAGGTAACTGGCTTCAGCAGAGCGCAGATACCAAATACTG
TTCTTCTAGTGTAGCCGTAGTTAGGCCACCACTTCAAGAACTCTGTAGCACCGCCTACATACCTCGCTCT
GCTAATCCTGTTACCAGTGGCTGCTGCCAGTGGCGATAAGTCGTGTCTTACCGGGTTGGACTCAAGACGA
TAGTTACCGGATAAGGCGCAGCGGTCGGGCTGAACGGGGGGTTCGTGCTCACAGCCCAGCTTGGAGCGAA
CGACATACACCGAACTGAGATACCTACAGCGTGAGCTATGAGAAAGCGCCACGCTTCCCGAAGGGAGAAA
GGCGGACAGGTATCCGGTAAGCGGCAGGGTCGGAACAGGAGAGCGCACGAGGGAGCTTCCAGGGGGAAAC
GCCTGGTATCTTTATAGTCCTGTCGGGTTTCGCCACCTCTGACTTGAGCGTCGATTTTTGTGATGCTCGT
CAGGGGGGCGGAGCCTATGGAAAAACGCCAGCAACGCGGCCTTTTTACGGTTCCTGGCCTTTTGCTGGCC
TTTTGCTCACATGTTCTTTCCTGCGTTATCCCCTGATTCTGTGGATAACCGTATTACCGCCTTTGAGTGA
GCTGATACCGCTCGCCGCAGCCGAACGACCGAGCGCAGCGA
Features (pLannotate 1.2.2; 9 found; start..end, strand, type, name):
      1..23      +  rep_origin     RSF ori (fragment): Plasmids containing the RSF 1030 origin of replication can be propagated in E. coli cells that contain additional plasmids with compatible origins.
     86..116     +  promoter       lac UV5 promoter: E. coli lac promoter with an "up" mutation
    140..169     +  promoter       cat promoter (fragment): promoter of the E. coli cat gene encoding chloramphenicol acetyltransferase
    170..850     +  CDS            CmR: chloramphenicol acetyltransferase confers resistance to chloramphenicol
   1007..1165    +  CDS            ccdA (fragment): CCDA_ECO57 - Also known as H, letA. Experimental evidence at protein level: Swiss-Prot protein existence level 1. Antitoxin component of a type II toxin-antitoxin (TA) system which inhibits the post-segregational killing (PSK) of plasmid-free cells, also referred to as a plasmid addiction system. Binds to and blocks the activity of CcdB; will also remove bound CcdB protein from the CcdB-GyrA complex by forming a CcdA-CcdB complex, a process termed rejuvenation. Functions as a transcriptional corepressor for the ccdAB operon, repression also requires CcdB (By similarity). From Escherichia coli
   1170..1472    +  CDS            ccdB: CCDB_ECOLI - Also known as G, letB, letD. Experimental evidence at protein level: Swiss-Prot protein existence level 1. Toxic component of a type II toxin-antitoxin (TA) system, functioning in plasmid maintainence. Responsible for the post- segregational killing (PSK) of plasmid-free cells, also referred to as a plasmid addiction system. Half-life of over 2 hours. Cell killing by CcdB is accompanied by filamentation, defects in chromosome and plasmid segregation, defects in cell division, formation of anucleate cells, decreased DNA synthesis and plasmid loss. Interferes with the activity of DN
   1557..1657    +  promoter       AmpR promoter: bla
   1658..2518    +  CDS            AmpR: β-lactamase; bla; confers resistance to ampicillin, carbenicillin, and related antibiotics
   2725..3313    +  rep_origin     ori: high-copy-number ColE1/pMB1/pBR322/pUC origin of replication
