[The description below was written by a language model from this plasmid's Addgene catalogue record and pLannotate feature annotations shown in this document.]
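Description:
pJMC-2 is an empty Level 1 "Module 2" destination vector from a modular cloning toolkit and parts library developed for plant genome engineering. It is a small (about 3.5 kb), self-made, high-copy E. coli plasmid. The catalogue entry does not specify a backbone or vector type and lists no insert. Replication depends on a ColE1/pUC-type origin. A very short fragment annotated as RSF origin is also detected at the start of the sequence, but it is too small to be a functional replicon. The backbone is selected through a β-lactamase gene (AmpR) driven by its native bla promoter.

The rest of the plasmid is a counter-selectable dropout cassette. It contains a chloramphenicol acetyltransferase gene (CmR) preceded by a cat promoter fragment and a lac UV5 promoter, followed by a partial ccdA fragment and a complete ccdB coding sequence. CcdB is a gyrase-targeting toxin that kills ordinary E. coli strains, so the uncut vector has to be propagated in a ccdB-tolerant strain. The dual chloramphenicol and ampicillin selection listed in the record keeps the cassette intact.

In destination vectors of this design, an assembled transcriptional unit or part set typically replaces the CmR–ccdB cassette. Transformation into a standard strain then eliminates vectors that still carry the cassette, while ampicillin selects for recombinant plasmids. The feature table does not annotate the flanking cloning sites, such as type IIS restriction sites or overhangs, or recombination sites, so the exact assembly chemistry and what distinguishes the Module 2 position are not stated. No plant regulatory elements, T-DNA borders or plant selection markers are annotated, consistent with an intermediate assembly vector whose contents would be passed on to a higher-level construct.
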