Addgene plasmid #197788: pJMC-2
Purpose: (Empty Backbone) Level 1 Module 2 destination vector
Depositing lab: Daniel Voytas. Depositing organization: University of Minnesota. Publication: An extensible vector toolkit and parts library for advanced engineering of plant genomes. Chamness JC, Kumar J, Cruz AJ, Rhuby E, Holum MJ, Cody JP, Tibebu R, Gamo ME, Starker CG, Zhang F, Voytas DF. Plant Genome. 2023 Mar 9:e20312. doi: 10.1002/tpg2.20312. PubMed 36896468.
Backbone
  Vector backbone: Unspecified
  Backbone manufacturer: Self-made
  Vector type: Unspecified
Growth in bacteria
  Bacterial resistance: Chloramphenicol and Ampicillin, 25 & 100 μg/mL
  Growth temperature: 37°C
  Growth strain: ccdB Survival
  Copy number: High Copy
Gene/Insert
  Gene/Insert name: None
Terms and licenses: Academic/Nonprofit Terms; Industry Terms: Not Available to Industry
Depositor comments: Please visit https://www.biorxiv.org/content/10.1101/2022.10.15.511792v1 for bioRxiv preprint.
How to cite: pJMC-2 was a gift from Daniel Voytas (Addgene plasmid # 197788 ; http://n2t.net/addgene:197788 ; RRID:Addgene_197788)
